Addgene plasmid #219120: SFFV-TET2-Brd 157
Purpose: Transcription factor TET2 with a specific barcode assigned.
Depositing lab: Filipe Pereira. Depositing organization: Center for Neuroscience and Cell Biology, University of Coimbra. Publication: A combinatorial transcription factor screening platform for immune cell reprogramming. Kurochkin I, Altman AR, Caiado I, Pertiga-Cabral D, Halitzki E, Minaeva M, Zimmermannova O, Henriques-Oliveira L, Klein D, Nair M, Oliveira D, Cajal LR, Knittel R, Feick C, Ringner M, Martin M, Cirovic B, Pires CF, Rosa FF, Sitnicka E, Theis FJ, Pereira CF. Cell Syst. 2026 Jan 21;17(1):101457. doi: 10.1016/j.cels.2025.101457. Epub 2026 Jan 14. PubMed 41539305.
Backbone
  Vector backbone: SFFV-MCS
  Backbone size w/o insert (bp): 6638
  Vector type: Lentiviral
Growth in bacteria
  Bacterial resistance: Ampicillin, 100 μg/mL
  Growth temperature: 37°C
  Growth strain: NEB Stable
  Copy number: High Copy
Gene/Insert
  Gene/Insert name: TET2
  Species: H. sapiens (human)
  Insert size (bp): 1848
  Entrez Gene: TET2 (a.k.a. IMD75, KIAA1546, MDS)
  Promoter: The spleen focus-forming virus (SFFV) promoter
  Cloning method: Restriction Enzyme; 5′ cloning site Bsp119I (not destroyed); 3′ cloning site BstHI (not destroyed)
Terms and licenses: Academic/Nonprofit Terms; Industry Terms: Not Available to Industry
Depositor comments: Barcode sequence cloned into XbaI restriction site. Design of plasmid is as follows: SFFV-[TF sequence]-WPRE-[Barcode sequence].
How to cite: SFFV-TET2-Brd 157 was a gift from Filipe Pereira (Addgene plasmid # 219120 ; http://n2t.net/addgene:219120 ; RRID:Addgene_219120)
