[The description below was written by a language model from this plasmid's Addgene catalogue record and pLannotate feature annotations shown in this document.]
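Description:
SFFV-TET2-Brd 157 is a lentiviral expression plasmid built on the SFFV-MCS backbone, carrying a human TET2 coding sequence together with a unique DNA barcode. It is propagated in E. coli as a high-copy plasmid through a ColE1/pUC-type origin and selected with ampicillin (β-lactamase). pBluescript-derived remnants (f1 ori, lac promoter/operator, lacZα fragment, T7 and T3 promoters) sit in the bacterial portion. The viral portion has a third-generation, self-inactivating layout. An RSV promoter drives a chimeric, truncated HIV-1 5' LTR, followed by the Ψ packaging signal with a partial gag sequence, the Rev response element for Rev-dependent export of the genomic RNA, and the cPPT/CTS. The genome ends in a ΔU3 3' LTR, with an SV40 poly(A) signal and SV40 origin sequence downstream. Packaging functions must be supplied in trans.

Within the provirus, the spleen focus-forming virus (SFFV) LTR promoter, which is commonly chosen for strong expression in haematopoietic cells, drives the TET2 insert cloned between flanking multiple-cloning-site fragments. The insert is about 1.85 kb and is annotated as a TET2 fragment, far shorter than the full-length dioxygenase, so it probably represents a short isoform or partial coding sequence; the record does not say which. A WPRE follows to enhance transcript stability and expression. According to the depositor, the barcode lies after the WPRE at an XbaI site, although it is not annotated in the feature table. In that position it should be included in the 3' end of the transcript. No fluorescent reporter or mammalian selection marker is annotated. The plasmid belongs to a barcoded transcription factor library for combinatorial screening of factors that drive immune cell reprogramming, in which the barcode identifies the delivered factor.
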