Features (pLannotate 1.2.2; 29 found; start..end, strand, type, name):
     94..112     -  promoter       T7 promoter: promoter for bacteriophage T7 RNA polymerase
    120..275     +  CDS            lacZα (fragment): LacZα fragment of β-galactosidase; lacZ fragment
    280..708     +  rep_origin     f1 ori (sequence partly withheld): f1 bacteriophage origin of replication; arrow indicates direction of (+) strand synthesis
    761..865     +  promoter       AmpR promoter: bla
    866..1726    +  CDS            AmpR: β-lactamase; bla; confers resistance to ampicillin, carbenicillin, and related antibiotics
   1897..2485    +  rep_origin     ori: high-copy-number ColE1/pMB1/pBR322/pUC origin of replication
   2668..2760    +  CDS            lacI (fragment): lac repressor; lacI; The lac repressor binds to the lac operator to inhibit transcription in E. coli. This inhibition can be relieved by adding lactose or isopropyl-β-D-thiogalactopyranoside (IPTG).
   2773..2794    +  protein_bind   CAP binding site: CAP binding activates transcription in the presence of cAMP. E. coli catabolite activator protein
   2809..2839    +  promoter       lac promoter: promoter for the E. coli lac operon
   2847..2863    +  protein_bind   lac operator: The lac repressor binds to the lac operator to inhibit transcription in E. coli. This inhibition can be relieved by adding lactose or isopropyl-β-D-thiogalactopyranoside (IPTG). lac repressor encoded by lacI
   2908..2926    +  promoter       T3 promoter: promoter for bacteriophage T3 RNA polymerase
   2954..3180    +  promoter       RSV promoter: Rous sarcoma virus enhancer/promoter
   3181..3361    +  LTR            5' LTR (truncated): truncated 5' long terminal repeat (LTR) from HIV-1
   3408..3533    +  misc_feature   HIV-1 Ψ: packaging signal of human immunodeficiency virus type 1
   3517..3880    +  CDS            HIV-1 gag (fragment): gag protein from human immunodeficiency virus 1; gag
   4026..4259    +  misc_feature   RRE: The Rev response element (RRE) of HIV-1 allows for Rev-dependent mRNA export from the nucleus to the cytoplasm.
   4636..4736    +  CDS            Rev (fragment): human immunodeficiency virus 1 (HIV-1) Rev protein; rev; enhances nuclear export of unspliced and incompletely spliced viral mRNAs
   4755..4872    +  misc_feature   cPPT/CTS: central polypurine tract and central termination sequence of HIV-1
   4906..5307    +  promoter       SFFV promoter: spleen focus-forming virus long terminal repeat (LTR) promoter
   5317..5340    +  misc_feature   MCS (fragment): pBluescript multiple cloning site
   5365..7209    +  CDS            TET2 (fragment): TET2_HUMAN - Also known as KIAA1546. Experimental evidence at protein level: Swiss-Prot protein existence level 1. Dioxygenase that catalyzes the conversion of the modified genomic base 5-methylcytosine (5mC) into 5-hydroxymethylcytosine (5hmC) and plays a key role in active DNA demethylation. Has a preference for 5-hydroxymethylcytosine in CpG motifs. Also mediates subsequent conversion of 5hmC into 5-formylcytosine (5fC), and conversion of 5fC to 5-carboxylcytosine (5caC). Conversion of 5mC into 5hmC, 5fC and 5caC probably constitutes the first step in cytosine demethylation. Methylation at
   7220..7245    +  misc_feature   MCS (fragment): pBluescript multiple cloning site
   7245..7304    +  CDS            S (fragment): HBSAG_WHV6 - Experimental evidence at transcript level: Swiss-Prot protein existence level 2. The middle envelope protein plays an important role in the budding of the virion. It is involved in the induction of budding in a nucleocapsid independent way. In this process the majority of envelope proteins bud to form subviral lipoprotein particles of 22 nm of diameter that do not contain a nucleocapsid (By similarity). From Woodchuck hepatitis B virus (isolate w64/pWS23) (WHV).
   7436..7839    +  misc_feature   WPRE: woodchuck hepatitis virus posttranscriptional regulatory element
   7897..7956    +  CDS            nef (fragment): NEF_HV1Z2 - Experimental evidence at protein level: Swiss-Prot protein existence level 1. Extracellular Nef protein targets CD4(+) T-lymphocytes for apoptosis by interacting with CXCR4 surface receptors. From Human immunodeficiency virus type 1 group M subtype D (isolate Z2/CDC-Z34) (HIV-1).
   7958..8191    +  LTR            3' LTR (ΔU3): self-inactivating 3' long terminal repeat (LTR) from HIV-1
   8263..8384    +  polyA_signal   SV40 poly(A) signal: SV40 polyadenylation signal
   8403..8424    +  rep_origin     SV40 ori (fragment): SV40 origin of replication
   8424..73      +  rep_origin     SV40 ori (across the origin): SV40 origin of replication
>Addgene plasmid #219120 | SFFV-TET2-Brd 157 | addgene full sequence | sequence record 448934 | Addgene NGS Result
ATTTATGCAGAGGCCGAGGCCGCCTCGGCCTCTGAGCTATTCCAGAAGTAGTGAGGAGGCTTTTTTGGAG
GCCTAGGGACGTACCCAATTCGCCCTATAGTGAGTCGTATTACGCGCGCTCACTGGCCGTCGTTTTACAA
CGTCGTGACTGGGAAAACCCTGGCGTTACCCAACTTAATCGCCTTGCAGCACATCCCCCTTTCGCCAGCT
GGCGTAATAGCGAAGAGGCCCGCACCGATCGCCCTTCCCAACAGTTGCGCAGCCTGAATGGCGAATGGG
[124 nt withheld, positions 280-403]
C
[91 nt withheld, positions 405-495]
A
[49 nt withheld, positions 497-545]
CCTTTGACGTTGGAGTCCACGTTCTTT
[37 nt withheld, positions 573-609]
ACCCTATCTCGGTCTATTCTTTTGATTTATAAGGGATTTTGCCGATTTCGGCCTATTGGTTAAAAAATGA
GCTGATTTAACAAAAATTTAACGCGAATTTTAACAAAATATTAACGCTTACAATTTAGGTGGCACTTTTC
GGGGAAATGTGCGCGGAACCCCTATTTGTTTATTTTTCTAAATACATTCAAATATGTATCCGCTCATGAG
ACAATAACCCTGATAAATGCTTCAATAATATTGAAAAAGGAAGAGTATGAGTATTCAACATTTCCGTGTC
GCCCTTATTCCCTTTTTTGCGGCATTTTGCCTTCCTGTTTTTGCTCACCCAGAAACGCTGGTGAAAGTAA
AAGATGCTGAAGATCAGTTGGGTGCACGAGTGGGTTACATCGAACTGGATCTCAACAGCGGTAAGATCCT
TGAGAGTTTTCGCCCCGAAGAACGTTTTCCAATGATGAGCACTTTTAAAGTTCTGCTATGTGGCGCGGTA
TTATCCCGTATTGACGCCGGGCAAGAGCAACTCGGTCGCCGCATACACTATTCTCAGAATGACTTGGTTG
AGTACTCACCAGTCACAGAAAAGCATCTTACGGATGGCATGACAGTAAGAGAATTATGCAGTGCTGCCAT
AACCATGAGTGATAACACTGCGGCCAACTTACTTCTGACAACGATCGGAGGACCGAAGGAGCTAACCGCT
TTTTTGCACAACATGGGGGATCATGTAACTCGCCTTGATCGTTGGGAACCGGAGCTGAATGAAGCCATAC
CAAACGACGAGCGTGACACCACGATGCCTGTAGCAATGGCAACAACGTTGCGCAAACTATTAACTGGCGA
ACTACTTACTCTAGCTTCCCGGCAACAATTAATAGACTGGATGGAGGCGGATAAAGTTGCAGGACCACTT
CTGCGCTCGGCCCTTCCGGCTGGCTGGTTTATTGCTGATAAATCTGGAGCCGGTGAGCGTGGGTCTCGCG
GTATCATTGCAGCACTGGGGCCAGATGGTAAGCCCTCCCGTATCGTAGTTATCTACACGACGGGGAGTCA
GGCAACTATGGATGAACGAAATAGACAGATCGCTGAGATAGGTGCCTCACTGATTAAGCATTGGTAACTG
TCAGACCAAGTTTACTCATATATACTTTAGATTGATTTAAAACTTCATTTTTAATTTAAAAGGATCTAGG
TGAAGATCCTTTTTGATAATCTCATGACCAAAATCCCTTAACGTGAGTTTTCGTTCCACTGAGCGTCAGA
CCCCGTAGAAAAGATCAAAGGATCTTCTTGAGATCCTTTTTTTCTGCGCGTAATCTGCTGCTTGCAAACA
AAAAAACCACCGCTACCAGCGGTGGTTTGTTTGCCGGATCAAGAGCTACCAACTCTTTTTCCGAAGGTAA
CTGGCTTCAGCAGAGCGCAGATACCAAATACTGTTCTTCTAGTGTAGCCGTAGTTAGGCCACCACTTCAA
GAACTCTGTAGCACCGCCTACATACCTCGCTCTGCTAATCCTGTTACCAGTGGCTGCTGCCAGTGGCGAT
AAGTCGTGTCTTACCGGGTTGGACTCAAGACGATAGTTACCGGATAAGGCGCAGCGGTCGGGCTGAACGG
GGGGTTCGTGCACACAGCCCAGCTTGGAGCGAACGACCTACACCGAACTGAGATACCTACAGCGTGAGCT
ATGAGAAAGCGCCACGCTTCCCGAAGGGAGAAAGGCGGACAGGTATCCGGTAAGCGGCAGGGTCGGAACA
GGAGAGCGCACGAGGGAGCTTCCAGGGGGAAACGCCTGGTATCTTTATAGTCCTGTCGGGTTTCGCCACC
TCTGACTTGAGCGTCGATTTTTGTGATGCTCGTCAGGGGGGCGGAGCCTATGGAAAAACGCCAGCAACGC
GGCCTTTTTACGGTTCCTGGCCTTTTGCTGGCCTTTTGCTCACATGTTCTTTCCTGCGTTATCCCCTGAT
TCTGTGGATAACCGTATTACCGCCTTTGAGTGAGCTGATACCGCTCGCCGCAGCCGAACGACCGAGCGCA
GCGAGTCAGTGAGCGAGGAAGCGGAAGAGCGCCCAATACGCAAACCGCCTCTCCCCGCGCGTTGGCCGAT
TCATTAATGCAGCTGGCACGACAGGTTTCCCGACTGGAAAGCGGGCAGTGAGCGCAACGCAATTAATGTG
AGTTAGCTCACTCATTAGGCACCCCAGGCTTTACACTTTATGCTTCCGGCTCGTATGTTGTGTGGAATTG
TGAGCGGATAACAATTTCACACAGGAAACAGCTATGACCATGATTACGCCAAGCGCGCAATTAACCCTCA
CTAAAGGGAACAAAAGCTGGAGCTGCAAGCTTAATGTAGTCTTATGCAATACTCTTGTAGTCTTGCAACA
TGGTAACGATGAGTTAGCAACATGCCTTACAAGGAGAGAAAAAGCACCGTGCATGCCGATTGGTGGAAGT
AAGGTGGTACGATCGTGCCTTATTAGGAAGGCAACAGACGGGTCTGACATGGATTGGACGAACCACTGAA
TTGCCGCATTGCAGAGATATTGTATTTAAGTGCCTAGCTCGATACATAAACGGGTCTCTCTGGTTAGACC
AGATCTGAGCCTGGGAGCTCTCTGGCTAACTAGGGAACCCACTGCTTAAGCCTCAATAAAGCTTGCCTTG
AGTGCTTCAAGTAGTGTGTGCCCGTCTGTTGTGTGACTCTGGTAACTAGAGATCCCTCAGACCCTTTTAG
TCAGTGTGGAAAATCTCTAGCAGTGGCGCCCGAACAGGGACTTGAAAGCGAAAGGGAAACCAGAGGAGCT
CTCTCGACGCAGGACTCGGCTTGCTGAAGCGCGCACGGCAAGAGGCGAGGGGCGGCGACTGGTGAGTACG
CCAAAAATTTTGACTAGCGGAGGCTAGAAGGAGAGAGATGGGTGCGAGAGCGTCAGTATTAAGCGGGGGA
GAATTAGATCGCGATGGGAAAAAATTCGGTTAAGGCCAGGGGGAAAGAAAAAATATAAATTAAAACATAT
AGTATGGGCAAGCAGGGAGCTAGAACGATTCGCAGTTAATCCTGGCCTGTTAGAAACATCAGAAGGCTGT
AGACAAATACTGGGACAGCTACAACCATCCCTTCAGACAGGATCAGAAGAACTTAGATCATTATATAATA
CAGTAGCAACCCTCTATTGTGTGCATCAAAGGATAGAGATAAAAGACACCAAGGAAGCTTTAGACAAGAT
AGAGGAAGAGCAAAACAAAAGTAAGACCACCGCACAGCAAGCGGCCGCTGATCTTCAGACCTGGAGGAGG
AGATATGAGGGACAATTGGAGAAGTGAATTATATAAATATAAAGTAGTAAAAATTGAACCATTAGGAGTA
GCACCCACCAAGGCAAAGAGAAGAGTGGTGCAGAGAGAAAAAAGAGCAGTGGGAATAGGAGCTTTGTTCC
TTGGGTTCTTGGGAGCAGCAGGAAGCACTATGGGCGCAGCGTCAATGACGCTGACGGTACAGGCCAGACA
ATTATTGTCTGGTATAGTGCAGCAGCAGAACAATTTGCTGAGGGCTATTGAGGCGCAACAGCATCTGTTG
CAACTCACAGTCTGGGGCATCAAGCAGCTCCAGGCAAGAATCCTGGCTGTGGAAAGATACCTAAAGGATC
AACAGCTCCTGGGGATTTGGGGTTGCTCTGGAAAACTCATTTGCACCACTGCTGTGCCTTGGAATGCTAG
TTGGAGTAATAAATCTCTGGAACAGATTTGGAATCACACGACCTGGATGGAGTGGGACAGAGAAATTAAC
AATTACACAAGCTTAATACACTCCTTAATTGAAGAATCGCAAAACCAGCAAGAAAAGAATGAACAAGAAT
TATTGGAATTAGATAAATGGGCAAGTTTGTGGAATTGGTTTAACATAACAAATTGGCTGTGGTATATAAA
ATTATTCATAATGATAGTAGGAGGCTTGGTAGGTTTAAGAATAGTTTTTGCTGTACTTTCTATAGTGAAT
AGAGTTAGGCAGGGATATTCACCATTATCGTTTCAGACCCACCTCCCAACCCCGAGGGGACCCGACAGGC
CCGAAGGAATAGAAGAAGAAGGTGGAGAGAGAGACAGAGACAGATCCATTCGATTAGTGAACGGATCTCG
ACGGTATCGGTTAACTTTTAAAAGAAAAGGGGGGATTGGGGGGTACAGTGCAGGGGAAAGAATAGTAGAC
ATAATAGCAACAGACATACAAACTAAAGAATTACAAAAACAAATTACAAAAATTCAAAATTTTATCGATC
ACGAGACTAGCCTCGAGCTGGCTGCAGTAACGCCATTTTGCAAGGCATGGAAAAATACCAAACCAAGAAT
AGAGAAGTTCAGATCAAGGGCGGGTACATGAAAATAGCTAACGTTGGGCCAAACAGGATATCTGCGGTGA
GCAGTTTCGGCCCCGGCCCGGGGCCAAGAACAGATGGTCACCGCAGTTTCGGCCCCGGCCCGAGGCCAAG
AACAGATGGTCCCCAGATATGGCCCAACCCTCAGCAGTTTCTTAAGACCCATCAGATGTTTCCAGGCTCC
CCCAAGGACCTGAAATGACCCTGCGCCTTATTTGAATTAACCAATCAGCCTGCTTCTCGCTTCTGTTCGC
GCGCTTCTGCTTCCCGAGCTCTATAAAAGAGCTCACAACCCCTCACTCGGCGCGCCAGTCCTCCGACAGA
CTGAGTCGGCCGGTCGAATCAAGCTTATCGATACCGTCGACGGATCCGCTAGCCCGCGGTTCGAAATGCA
GAATGGCAGCACATTGGTATGCACTCTCACTAGAGAAGACAATCGAGAATTTGGAGGAAAACCTGAGGAT
GAGCAGCTTCACGTTCTGCCTTTATACAAAGTCTCTGACGTGGATGAGTTTGGGAGTGTGGAAGCTCAGG
AGGAGAAAAAACGGAGTGGTGCCATTCAGGTACTGAGTTCTTTTCGGCGAAAAGTCAGGATGTTAGCAGA
GCCAGTCAAGACTTGCCGACAAAGGAAACTAGAAGCCAAGAAAGCTGCAGCTGAAAAGCTTTCCTCCCTG
GAGAACAGCTCAAATAAAAATGAAAAGGAAAAGTCAGCCCCATCACGTACAAAACAAACTGAAAACGCAA
GCCAGGCTAAACAGTTGGCAGAACTTTTGCGACTTTCAGGACCAGTCATGCAGCAGTCCCAGCAGCCCCA
GCCTCTACAGAAGCAGCCACCACAGCCCCAGCAGCAGCAGAGACCCCAGCAGCAGCAGCCACATCACCCT
CAGACAGAGTCTGTCAACTCTTATTCTGCTTCTGGATCCACCAATCCATACATGAGACGGCCCAATCCAG
TTAGTCCTTATCCAAACTCTTCACACACTTCAGATATCTATGGAAGCACCAGCCCTATGAACTTCTATTC
CACCTCATCTCAAGCTGCAGGTTCATATTTGAATTCTTCTAATCCCATGAACCCTTACCCTGGGCTTTTG
AATCAGAATACCCAATATCCATCATATCAATGCAATGGAAACCTATCAGTGGACAACTGCTCCCCATATC
TGGGTTCCTATTCTCCCCAGTCTCAGCCGATGGATCTGTATAGGTATCCAAGCCAAGACCCTCTGTCTAA
GCTCAGTCTACCACCCATCCATACACTTTACCAGCCAAGGTTTGGAAATAGCCAGAGTTTTACATCTAAA
TACTTAGGTTATGGAAACCAAAATATGCAGGGAGATGGTTTCAGCAGTTGTACCATTAGACCAAATGTAC
ATCATGTAGGGAAATTGCCTCCTTATCCCACTCATGAGATGGATGGCCACTTCATGGGAGCCACCTCTAG
ATTACCACCCAATCTGAGCAATCCAAACATGGACTATAAAAATGGTGAACATCATTCACCTTCTCACGTA
ATCCATAACTACAGTGCAGCTCCGGGCATGTTCAACAGCTCTCTTCATGCCCTGCATCTCCAAAACAAGG
AGAATGACATGCTTTCCCACACAGCTAATGGGTTATCAAAGATGCTTCCAGCTCTTAACCATGATAGAAC
TGCTTGTGTCCAAGGAGGCTTACACAAATTAAGTGATGCTAATGGTCAGGAAAAGCAGCCATTGGCACTA
GTCCAGGGTGTGGCTTCTGGTGCAGAGGACAACGATGAGGTCTGGTCAGACAGCGAGCAGAGCTTTCTGG
ATCCTGACATTGGGGGAGTGGCCGTGGCTCCAACTCATGGGTCAATTCTCATTGAGTGTGCAAAGCGTGA
GCTGCATGCCACAACCCCTTTAAAGAATCCCAATAGGAATCACCCCACCAGGATCTCCCTCGTCTTTTAC
CAGCATAAGAGCATGAATGAGCCAAAACATGGCTTGGCTCTTTGGGAAGCCAAAATGGCTGAAAAAGCCC
GTGAGAAAGAGGAAGAGTGTGAAAAGTATGGCCCAGACTATGTGCCTCAGAAATCCCATGGCAAAAAAGT
GAAACGGGAGCCTGCTGAGCCACATGAAACTTCAGAGCCCACTTACCTGCGTTTCATCAAGTCTCTTGCC
GAAAGGACCATGTCCGTGACCACAGACTCCACAGTAACTACATCTCCATATGCCTTCACTCGGGTCACAG
GGCCTTACAACAGATATATATGAACCGGTCGGATCCCCCGGGCTGCAGGAATTCGAGCATCTTACCGCCA
TTTATTCCCATATTTGTTCTGTTTTTCTTGATTTGGGTATACATTTAAATGTTAATAAAACAAAATGGTG
GGGCAATCATTTACATTTTTAGGGATATGTAATTACTAGTTCAGGTGTATTGCCACAAGACAAACATGTT
AAGAAACTTTCCCGTTATTTACGCTCTGTTCCTGTTAATCAACCTCTGGATTACAAAATTTGTGAAAGAT
TGACTGATATTCTTAACTATGTTGCTCCTTTTACGCTGTGTGGATATGCTGCTTTAATGCCTCTGTATCA
TGCTATTGCTTCCCGTACGGCTTTCGTTTTCTCCTCCTTGTATAAATCCTGGTTGCTGTCTCTTTATGAG
GAGTTGTGGCCCGTTGTCCGTCAACGTGGCGTGGTGTGCTCTGTGTTTGCTGACGCAACCCCCACTGGCT
GGGGCATTGCCACCACCTGTCAACTCCTTTCTGGGACTTTCGCTTTCCCCCTCCCGATCGCCACGGCAGA
ACTCATCGCCGCCTGCCTTGCCCGCTGCTGGACAGGGGCTAGGTTGCTGGGCACTGATAATTCCGTGGTG
TTGTCGGGGAAGCTGACGTCCTTTGCAATTCGATATCAAGCTGTACCTTCTAGATGTACAAAGTCCATAG
CGCTTCTAGACCAATGACTTACAAGGCAGCTGTAGATCTTAGCCACTTTTTAAAAGAAAAGGGGGGACTG
GAAGGGCTAATTCACTCCCAACGAAGACAAGATCTGCTTTTTGCTTGTACTGGGTCTCTCTGGTTAGACC
AGATCTGAGCCTGGGAGCTCTCTGGCTAACTAGGGAACCCACTGCTTAAGCCTCAATAAAGCTTGCCTTG
AGTGCTTCAAGTAGTGTGTGCCCGTCTGTTGTGTGACTCTGGTAACTAGAGATCCCTCAGACCCTTTTAG
TCAGTGTGGAAAATCTCTAGCAGTAGTAGTTCATGTCATCTTATTATTCAGTATTTATAACTTGCAAAGA
AATGAATATCAGAGAGTGAGAGGAACTTGTTTATTGCAGCTTATAATGGTTACAAATAAAGCAATAGCAT
CACAAATTTCACAAATAAAGCATTTTTTTCACTGCATTCTAGTTGTGGTTTGTCCAAACTCATCAATGTA
TCTTATCATGTCTGGCTCTAGCTATCCCGCCCCTAACTCCGCCCATCCCGCCCCTAACTCCGCCCAGTTC
CGCCCATTCTCCGCCCCATGGCTGACTAATTTTTTTT
