>Addgene plasmid #219120 | SFFV-TET2-Brd 157 | depositor partial sequence | sequence record 427840 | TF ORF
ATGCAGAATGGCAGCACATTGGTATGCACTCTCACTAGAGAAGACAATCGAGAATTTGGAGGAAAACCTG
AGGATGAGCAGCTTCACGTTCTGCCTTTATACAAAGTCTCTGACGTGGATGAGTTTGGGAGTGTGGAAGC
TCAGGAGGAGAAAAAACGGAGTGGTGCCATTCAGGTACTGAGTTCTTTTCGGCGAAAAGTCAGGATGTTA
GCAGAGCCAGTCAAGACTTGCCGACAAAGGAAACTAGAAGCCAAGAAAGCTGCAGCTGAAAAGCTTTCCT
CCCTGGAGAACAGCTCAAATAAAAATGAAAAGGAAAAGTCAGCCCCATCACGTACAAAACAAACTGAAAA
CGCAAGCCAGGCTAAACAGTTGGCAGAACTTTTGCGACTTTCAGGACCAGTCATGCAGCAGTCCCAGCAG
CCCCAGCCTCTACAGAAGCAGCCACCACAGCCCCAGCAGCAGCAGAGACCCCAGCAGCAGCAGCCACATC
ACCCTCAGACAGAGTCTGTCAACTCTTATTCTGCTTCTGGATCCACCAATCCATACATGAGACGGCCCAA
TCCAGTTAGTCCTTATCCAAACTCTTCACACACTTCAGATATCTATGGAAGCACCAGCCCTATGAACTTC
TATTCCACCTCATCTCAAGCTGCAGGTTCATATTTGAATTCTTCTAATCCCATGAACCCTTACCCTGGGC
TTTTGAATCAGAATACCCAATATCCATCATATCAATGCAATGGAAACCTATCAGTGGACAACTGCTCCCC
ATATCTGGGTTCCTATTCTCCCCAGTCTCAGCCGATGGATCTGTATAGGTATCCAAGCCAAGACCCTCTG
TCTAAGCTCAGTCTACCACCCATCCATACACTTTACCAGCCAAGGTTTGGAAATAGCCAGAGTTTTACAT
CTAAATACTTAGGTTATGGAAACCAAAATATGCAGGGAGATGGTTTCAGCAGTTGTACCATTAGACCAAA
TGTACATCATGTAGGGAAATTGCCTCCTTATCCCACTCATGAGATGGATGGCCACTTCATGGGAGCCACC
TCTAGATTACCACCCAATCTGAGCAATCCAAACATGGACTATAAAAATGGTGAACATCATTCACCTTCTC
ACGTAATCCATAACTACAGTGCAGCTCCGGGCATGTTCAACAGCTCTCTTCATGCCCTGCATCTCCAAAA
CAAGGAGAATGACATGCTTTCCCACACAGCTAATGGGTTATCAAAGATGCTTCCAGCTCTTAACCATGAT
AGAACTGCTTGTGTCCAAGGAGGCTTACACAAATTAAGTGATGCTAATGGTCAGGAAAAGCAGCCATTGG
CACTAGTCCAGGGTGTGGCTTCTGGTGCAGAGGACAACGATGAGGTCTGGTCAGACAGCGAGCAGAGCTT
TCTGGATCCTGACATTGGGGGAGTGGCCGTGGCTCCAACTCATGGGTCAATTCTCATTGAGTGTGCAAAG
CGTGAGCTGCATGCCACAACCCCTTTAAAGAATCCCAATAGGAATCACCCCACCAGGATCTCCCTCGTCT
TTTACCAGCATAAGAGCATGAATGAGCCAAAACATGGCTTGGCTCTTTGGGAAGCCAAAATGGCTGAAAA
AGCCCGTGAGAAAGAGGAAGAGTGTGAAAAGTATGGCCCAGACTATGTGCCTCAGAAATCCCATGGCAAA
AAAGTGAAACGGGAGCCTGCTGAGCCACATGAAACTTCAGAGCCCACTTACCTGCGTTTCATCAAGTCTC
TTGCCGAAAGGACCATGTCCGTGACCACAGACTCCACAGTAACTACATCTCCATATGCCTTCACTCGGGT
CACAGGGCCTTACAACAGATATATATGA
