>Addgene plasmid #219120 | SFFV-TET2-Brd 157 | depositor partial sequence | sequence record 427841 | Barcode sequence
TGTACAAAGTCCATAGCGCT
